>Addgene plasmid #181937 | pPOTv6.1-phleo-3Myc:mNG:3Myc | depositor full sequence | sequence record 356274 | Updated Depositor Sequence
GGGCGAATTGGGCCCGTATAATGCAGACCTGCTGCAAGCTAGGGGCACAGCAAGGTCTTCTGAAATTCAT
GTTTTTTTTTTTTTTACTCTGCATTGCAGTCTCCGCTCTTATTTAGTTTTGCTTTACGTAAGGTCTCGTT
GCTGCCATAAAATAAGCTCTAGTGGAATTCATGGCTAAACTCACTTCTGCTGTACCAGTACTCACTGCTA
GAGATGTAGCTGGAGCTGTAGAGTTCTGGACTGATAGACTCGGATTCTCTAGAGATTTCGTAGAGGATGA
TTTCGCTGGAGTAGTAAGAGATGATGTAACTCTCTTCATATCTGCTGTACAAGATCAAGTAGTACCAGAT
AACACTCTCGCTTGGGTATGGGTAAGAGGACTCGATGAGCTCTACGCTGAGTGGTCTGAGGTAGTATCTA
CTAACTTCAGAGATGCTTCTGGACCAGCTATGACTGAGATAGGAGAGCAACCGTGGGGAAGAGAGTTCGC
TCTCAGAGATCCAGCTGGAAACTGCGTACACTTCGTAGCTGAGGAGCAAGATTAACCATGGTGCCCATTT
AGTTGGCTTTTCCCTTGTCTCGTGTCTTTTCCGTGGAAAGGTTCCCGGAGTAATCTGATGGCACAGCAGG
GAGGTGCGCCTGCAGGTTGGTTAGGAAGGGGGGATGATGTAAAAGAAGAAAATGGGGGGATTCGAGCCCC
ACGCGTTGCTCAAGCTGTGTAGCGCAGGCGTTTCCTTACATATTTCTCTAACAGGCACGGAAGCCTAACA
AATACACTTGGCTTATTTTTTTGCCCCCTCATGTCTTGTACAAATATTTGCGATAGCTTAGCTATCAGCC
ACATTAATCAAACAAGTATACCAACAAGCCCGAAAACAGAAACTCAACTGCAACGGGTACCTATGGGTTC
TGGTAGTGGTTCCGGTTCCGGTTCTGAGCAGAAGCTGATAAGTGAAGAAGACTTGGGCTCCGAGCAAAAG
CTGATTTCGGAAGAGGATCTGGGCTCTGAGCAGAAGCTGATTTCTGAAGAGGATCTTAAGCTTGTCTCGA
AAGGTGAGGAAGACAATATGGCCAGCTTGCCAGCAACGCACGAGCTTCATATATTTGGGTCGATCAACGG
TGTGGATTTCGACATGGTGGGTCAAGGCACAGGTAATCCTAATGACGGGTATGAAGAACTCAATTTGAAG
AGCACTAAGGGAGATCTCCAGTTTTCCCCGTGGATTCTTGTGCCGCATATTGGTTATGGTTTTCATCAGT
ACTTACCATACCCCGATGGAATGTCGCCCTTCCAAGCAGCTATGGTGGACGGCTCGGGGTATCAAGTACA
TCGCACCATGCAATTTGAGGACGGAGCATCCCTCACCGTAAACTACCGCTATACGTATGAGGGGAGCCAC
ATAAAAGGTGAGGCTCAAGTTAAAGGCACAGGCTTCCCAGCTGACGGCCCGGTCATGACCAATTCATTAA
CCGCTGCTGATTGGTGCCGTTCTAAGAAGACCTACCCTAACGACAAGACGATCATTAGTACTTTTAAGTG
GAGTTATACCACAGGAAACGGAAAGCGGTATCGAAGCACTGCTCGAACAACCTACACATTTGCGAAGCCA
ATGGCCGCGAACTACTTGAAGAACCAGCCAATGTATGTGTTTCGAAAAACGGAACTGAAGCATTCGAAAA
CCGAGCTTAATTTTAAAGAGTGGCAGAAGGCGTTTACAGACGTGATGGGGATGGACGAATTGTATAAGGG
ATCCGAGCAGAAGCTGATAAGCGAGGAAGACCTGGGTAGTGAACAGAAGCTGATCTCAGAAGAGGACCTT
GGCTCAGAACAAAAACTCATCTCAGAGGAAGATCTTGGATCAGGATCTGGATCAGGATCGGGTAGTTAAG
AGCTCCGCTGCGCTTAAATGTCTTTCATTATAATCAATGTATAACCTTTATGTAGTATTTCAATCTATGC
CGCTGTGTACGTGCACTGCGGTGCCTATCCTTCGGCATTAGAGAGTCACTGTTTGTGTAGATCGTAGCTG
CATGTCTGACATCTGGTTCATTAGTGCCGTTTTGAGTCTGCACTGTTGTGCAACTTGATATTCATCACTG
CACACCAACCGTGTGTTTCCTCCTTTGGGTGCACCCTTTAATCCTTGTCTTCTCCTTTTTTGTCTCTTTC
CCCCTCGAAAAGGTGTCAAACTACTGCCGCATAAACTACGGTTATCCCAAATTTAAGAGAAAGCAATAAA
GCATCAGCTAGCATGGCTAAACTCACTTCTGCTGTACCAGTACTCACTGCTAGAGATGTAGCTGGAGCTG
TAGAGTTCTGGACTGATAGACTCGGATTCTCTAGAGATTTCGTAGAGGATGATTTCGCTGGAGTAGTAAG
AGATGATGTAACTCTCTTCATATCTGCTGTACAAGATCAAGTAGTACCAGATAACACTCTCGCTTGGGTA
TGGGTAAGAGGACTCGATGAGCTCTACGCTGAGTGGTCTGAGGTAGTATCTACTAACTTCAGAGATGCTT
CTGGACCAGCTATGACTGAGATAGGAGAGCAACCGTGGGGAAGAGAGTTCGCTCTCAGAGATCCAGCTGG
AAACTGCGTACACTTCGTAGCTGAGGAGCAAGATTAACTCGAGGCACAGGTCTCTCAAATTGGATGCATA
GCTTGAGTATTCTATAGTGTCACCTAAATAGCTTGGCGTAATCATGGTCATAGCTGTTTCCTGTGTGAAA
TTGTTATCCGCTCACAATTCCACACAACATACGAGCCGGAAGCATAAAGTGTAAAGCCTGGGGTGCCTAA
TGAGTGAGCTAACTCACATTAATTGCGTTGCGCTCACTGCCCGCTTTCCAGTCGGGAAACCTGTCGTGCC
AGCTGCATTAATGAATCGGCCAACGCGCGGGGAGAGGCGGTTTGCGTATTGGGCGCTCTTCCGCTTCCTC
GCTCACTGACTCGCTGCGCTCGGTCGTTCGGCTGCGGCGAGCGGTATCAGCTCACTCAAAGGCGGTAATA
CGGTTATCCACAGAATCAGGGGATAACGCAGGAAAGAACATGTGAGCAAAAGGCCAGCAAAAGGCCAGGA
ACCGTAAAAAGGCCGCGTTGCTGGCGTTTTTCCATAGGCTCCGCCCCCCTGACGAGCATCACAAAAATCG
ACGCTCAAGTCAGAGGTGGCGAAACCCGACAGGACTATAAAGATACCAGGCGTTTCCCCCTGGAAGCTCC
CTCGTGCGCTCTCCTGTTCCGACCCTGCCGCTTACCGGATACCTGTCCGCCTTTCTCCCTTCGGGAAGCG
TGGCGCTTTCTCATAGCTCACGCTGTAGGTATCTCAGTTCGGTGTAGGTCGTTCGCTCCAAGCTGGGCTG
TGTGCACGAACCCCCCGTTCAGCCCGACCGCTGCGCCTTATCCGGTAACTATCGTCTTGAGTCCAACCCG
GTAAGACACGACTTATCGCCACTGGCAGCAGCCACTGGTAACAGGATTAGCAGAGCGAGGTATGTAGGCG
GTGCTACAGAGTTCTTGAAGTGGTGGCCTAACTACGGCTACACTAGAAGAACAGTATTTGGTATCTGCGC
TCTGCTGAAGCCAGTTACCTTCGGAAAAAGAGTTGGTAGCTCTTGATCCGGCAAACAAACCACCGCTGGT
AGCGGTGGTTTTTTTGTTTGCAAGCAGCAGATTACGCGCAGAAAAAAAGGATCTCAAGAAGATCCTTTGA
TCTTTTCTACGGGGTCTGACGCTCAGTGGAACGAAAACTCACGTTAAGGGATTTTGGTCATGAGATTATC
AAAAAGGATCTTCACCTAGATCCTTTTAAATTAAAAATGAAGTTTTAAATCAATCTAAAGTATATATGAG
TAAACTTGGTCTGACAGTTACCAATGCTTAATCAGTGAGGCACCTATCTCAGCGATCTGTCTATTTCGTT
CATCCATAGTTGCCTGACTCCCCGTCGTGTAGATAACTACGATACGGGAGGGCTTACCATCTGGCCCCAG
TGCTGCAATGATACCGCGAGACCCACGCTCACCGGCTCCAGATTTATCAGCAATAAACCAGCCAGCCGGA
AGGGCCGAGCGCAGAAGTGGTCCTGCAACTTTATCCGCCTCCATCCAGTCTATTAATTGTTGCCGGGAAG
CTAGAGTAAGTAGTTCGCCAGTTAATAGTTTGCGCAACGTTGTTGCCATTGCTACAGGCATCGTGGTGTC
ACGCTCGTCGTTTGGTATGGCTTCATTCAGCTCCGGTTCCCAACGATCAAGGCGAGTTACATGATCCCCC
ATGTTGTGCAAAAAAGCGGTTAGCTCCTTCGGTCCTCCGATCGTTGTCAGAAGTAAGTTGGCCGCAGTGT
TATCACTCATGGTTATGGCAGCACTGCATAATTCTCTTACTGTCATGCCATCCGTAAGATGCTTTTCTGT
GACTGGTGAGTACTCAACCAAGTCATTCTGAGAATAGTGTATGCGGCGACCGAGTTGCTCTTGCCCGGCG
TCAATACGGGATAATACCGCGCCACATAGCAGAACTTTAAAAGTGCTCATCATTGGAAAACGTTCTTCGG
GGCGAAAACTCTCAAGGATCTTACCGCTGTTGAGATCCAGTTCGATGTAACCCACTCGTGCACCCAACTG
ATCTTCAGCATCTTTTACTTTCACCAGCGTTTCTGGGTGAGCAAAAACAGGAAGGCAAAATGCCGCAAAA
AAGGGAATAAGGGCGACACGGAAATGTTGAATACTCATACTCTTCCTTTTTCAATATTATTGAAGCATTT
ATCAGGGTTATTGTCTCATGAGCGGATACATATTTGAATGTATTTAGAAAAATAAACAAATAGGGGTTCC
GCGCACATTTCCCCGAAAAGTGCCACCTGATGCGGTGTGAAATACCGCACAGATGCGTAAGGAGAAAATA
CCGCATCAGGAAATTGTAAGCGTTAATATTTTGTTAAAATTCGCGTTAAATTTTTGTTAAATCAGCTCAT
TTTTTAACCAATAGGCCGAAATCGGCAAAATCCCTTATAAATCAAAAGAATAGACCGAGATAGGGT
[37 nt withheld, positions 5037-5073]
AAAGAACGTGGACTCCAACGTCAAAGG
[49 nt withheld, positions 5101-5149]
T
[91 nt withheld, positions 5151-5241]
G
[124 nt withheld, positions 5243-5366]
CCATTCGCCATTCAGGCTGCGCAACTGTTGGGAAGGGCGATCGGTGCGGGCCTCTTCGCTATTACGCCAG
CTGGCGAAAGGGGGATGTGCTGCAAGGCGATTAAGTTGGGTAACGCCAGGGTTTTCCCAGTCACGACGTT
GTAAAACGACGGCCAGTGAATTGTAATACGACTCACTATA
Features (pLannotate 1.2.2; 15 found; start..end, strand, type, name):
    171..542     +  CDS            ble: BLE_STRHI - Experimental evidence at protein level: Swiss-Prot protein existence level 1. Binding protein with a strong affinity to the bleomycin family of antibiotics. From Streptoalloteichus hindustanus.
   1041..1748    +  CDS            mNeonGreen: mNeonGreen is a basic (constitutively fluorescent) green/yellow fluorescent protein published in 2013, derived from Branchiostoma lanceolatum. It is reported to be a very rapidly-maturing monomer with moderate acid sensitivity.
   2253..2624    +  CDS            ble: BLE_STRHI - Experimental evidence at protein level: Swiss-Prot protein existence level 1. Binding protein with a strong affinity to the bleomycin family of antibiotics. From Streptoalloteichus hindustanus.
   2671..2689    -  promoter       SP6 promoter: promoter for bacteriophage SP6 RNA polymerase
   2731..2747    -  protein_bind   lac operator: The lac repressor binds to the lac operator to inhibit transcription in E. coli. This inhibition can be relieved by adding lactose or isopropyl-β-D-thiogalactopyranoside (IPTG). lac repressor encoded by lacI
   2755..2785    -  promoter       lac promoter: promoter for the E. coli lac operon
   2800..2821    -  protein_bind   CAP binding site: CAP binding activates transcription in the presence of cAMP. E. coli catabolite activator protein
   2834..2926    -  CDS            lacI (fragment): lac repressor; lacI; The lac repressor binds to the lac operator to inhibit transcription in E. coli. This inhibition can be relieved by adding lactose or isopropyl-β-D-thiogalactopyranoside (IPTG).
   3109..3697    -  rep_origin     ori: high-copy-number ColE1/pMB1/pBR322/pUC origin of replication
   3868..4728    -  CDS            AmpR: β-lactamase; bla; confers resistance to ampicillin, carbenicillin, and related antibiotics
   4729..4833    -  promoter       AmpR promoter: bla
   4860..4910    +  misc_feature   bom (fragment): basis of mobility region from pBR322
   4938..5366    -  rep_origin     f1 ori (sequence partly withheld): f1 bacteriophage origin of replication; arrow indicates direction of (+) strand synthesis
   5370..5527    -  CDS            lacZα (fragment): LacZα fragment of β-galactosidase; lacZ fragment
   5530..2       +  promoter       T7 promoter (across the origin): promoter for bacteriophage T7 RNA polymerase
