>Addgene plasmid #181937 | pPOTv6.1-phleo-3Myc:mNG:3Myc | addgene full sequence | sequence record 381568 | Addgene NGS Result
GGGCGAATTGGGCCCGTATAATGCAGACCTGCTGCAAGCTAGGGGCACAGCAAGGTCTTCTGAAATTCAT
GTTTTTTTTTTTTTTACTCTGCATTGCAGTCTCCGCTCTTATTTAGTTTTGCTTTACGTAAGGTCTCGTT
GCTGCCATAAAATAAGCTCTAGTGGAATTCATGGCTAAACTCACTTCTGCTGTACCAGTACTCACTGCTA
GAGATGTAGCTGGAGCTGTAGAGTTCTGGACTGATAGACTCGGATTCTCTAGAGATTTCGTAGAGGATGA
TTTCGCTGGAGTAGTAAGAGATGATGTAACTCTCTTCATATCTGCTGTACAAGATCAAGTAGTACCAGAT
AACACTCTCGCTTGGGTATGGGTAAGAGGACTCGATGAGCTCTACGCTGAGTGGTCTGAGGTAGTATCTA
CTAACTTCAGAGATGCTTCTGGACCAGCTATGACTGAGATAGGAGAGCAACCGTGGGGAAGAGAGTTCGC
TCTCAGAGATCCAGCTGGAAACTGCGTACACTTCGTAGCTGAGGAGCAAGATTAACCATGGTGCCCATTT
AGTTGGCCTTTCCCTTGTCTCGTGTCTTTTCCGTGGAAAGGTTCCCGGAGTAATCTGATGGCACAGCAGG
GAGGTGCGCCTGCAGGTTGGTTAGGAAGGGGGGATGATGTAAAAGAAGAAAATGGGGGGATTCGAGCCCC
ACGCGTTGCTCAAGCTGTGTAGCGCAGGCGTTTCCTTACATATTTCTCTAACAGGCACGGAAGCCTAACA
AATACACTTGGCTTATTTTTTTGCCCCCTCATGTCTTGTACAAATATTTGCGATAGCTTAGCTATCAGCC
ACATTAATCAAACAAGTATACCAACAAGCCCGAAAACAGAAACTCAACTGCAACGGGTACCTATGGGTTC
TGGTAGTGGTTCCGGTTCCGGTTCTGAGCAGAAGCTGATAAGTGAAGAAGACTTGGGCTCCGAGCAAAAG
CTGATTTCGGAAGAGGATCTGGGCTCTGAGCAGAAGCTGATTTCTGAAGAGGATCTTAAGCTTGTCTCGA
AAGGTGAGGAAGACAATATGGCCAGCTTGCCAGCAACGCACGAGCTTCATATATTTGGGTCGATCAACGG
TGTGGATTTCGACATGGTGGGTCAAGGCACAGGTAATCCTAATGACGGGTATGAAGAACTCAATTTGAAG
AGCACTAAGGGAGATCTCCAGTTTTCCCCGTGGATTCTTGTGCCGCATATTGGTTATGGTTTTCATCAGT
ACTTACCATACCCCGATGGAATGTCGCCCTTCCAAGCAGCTATGGTGGACGGCTCGGGGTATCAAGTACA
TCGCACCATGCAATTTGAGGACGGAGCATCCCTCACCGTAAACTACCGCTATACGTATGAGGGGAGCCAC
ATAAAAGGTGAGGCTCAAGTTAAAGGCACAGGCTTCCCAGCTGACGGCCCGGTCATGACCAATTCATTAA
CCGCTGCTGATTGGTGCCGTTCTAAGAAGACCTACCCTAACGACAAGACGATCATTAGTACTTTTAAGTG
GAGTTATACCACAGGAAACGGAAAGCGGTATCGAAGCACTGCTCGAACAACCTACACATTTGCGAAGCCA
ATGGCCGCGAACTACTTGAAGAACCAGCCAATGTATGTGTTTCGAAAAACGGAACTGAAGCATTCGAAAA
CCGAGCTTAATTTTAAAGAGTGGCAGAAGGCGTTTACAGACGTGATGGGGATGGACGAATTGTATAAGGG
ATCCGAGCAGAAGCTGATAAGCGAGGAAGACCTGGGTAGTGAACAGAAGCTGATCTCAGAAGAGGACCTT
GGCTCAGAACAAAAACTCATCTCAGAGGAAGATCTTGGATCAGGATCTGGATCAGGATCGGGTAGTTAAG
AGCTCCGCTGCGCTTAAATGTCTTTCATTATAATCAATGTATAACCTTTATGTAGTATTTCAATCTATGC
CGCTGTGTACGTGCACTGCGGTGCCTATCCTTCGGCATTAGAGAGTCACTGTTTGTGTAGATCGTAGCTG
CATGTCTGACATCTGGTTCATTAGTGCCGTTTTGAGTCTGCACTGTTGTGCAACTTGATATTCATCACTG
CACACCAACCGTGTGTTTCCTCCTTTGGGTGCACCCTTTAATCCTTGTCTTCTCCTTTTTTGTCTCTTTC
CCCCTCGAAAAGGTGTCAAACTACTGCCGCATAAACTACGGTTATCCCAAATTTAAGAGAAAGCAATAAA
GCATCAGCTAGCATGGCTAAACTCACTTCTGCTGTACCAGTACTCACTGCTAGAGATGTAGCTGGAGCTG
TAGAGTTCTGGACTGATAGACTCGGATTCTCTAGAGATTTCGTAGAGGATGATTTCGCTGGAGTAGTAAG
AGATGATGTAACTCTCTTCATATCTGCTGTACAAGATCAAGTAGTACCAGATAACACTCTCGCTTGGGTA
TGGGTAAGAGGACTCGATGAGCTCTACGCTGAGTGGTCTGAGGTAGTATCTACTAACTTCAGAGATGCTT
CTGGACCAGCTATGACTGAGATAGGAGAGCAACCGTGGGGAAGAGAGTTCGCTCTCAGAGATCCAGCTGG
AAACTGCGTACACTTCGTAGCTGAGGAGCAAGATTAACTCGAGGCACAGGTCTCTCAAATTGGATGCATA
GCTTGAGTATTCTATAGTGTCACCTAAATAGCTTGGCGTAATCATGGTCATAGCTGTTTCCTGTGTGAAA
TTGTTATCCGCTCACAATTCCACACAACATACGAGCCGGAAGCATAAAGTGTAAAGCCTGGGGTGCCTAA
TGAGTGAGCTAACTCACATTAATTGCGTTGCGCTCACTGCCCGCTTTCCAGTCGGGAAACCTGTCGTGCC
AGCTGCATTAATGAATCGGCCAACGCGCGGGGAGAGGCGGTTTGCGTATTGGGCGCTCTTCCGCTTCCTC
GCTCACTGACTCGCTGCGCTCGGTCGTTCGGCTGCGGCGAGCGGTATCAGCTCACTCAAAGGCGGTAATA
CGGTTATCCACAGAATCAGGGGATAACGCAGGAAAGAACATGTGAGCAAAAGGCCAGCAAAAGGCCAGGA
ACCGTAAAAAGGCCGCGTTGCTGGCGTTTTTCCATAGGCTCCGCCCCCCTGACGAGCATCACAAAAATCG
ACGCTCAAGTCAGAGGTGGCGAAACCCGACAGGACTATAAAGATACCAGGCGTTTCCCCCTGGAAGCTCC
CTCGTGCGCTCTCCTGTTCCGACCCTGCCGCTTACCGGATACCTGTCCGCCTTTCTCCCTTCGGGAAGCG
TGGCGCTTTCTCATAGCTCACGCTGTAGGTATCTCAGTTCGGTGTAGGTCGTTCGCTCCAAGCTGGGCTG
TGTGCACGAACCCCCCGTTCAGCCCGACCGCTGCGCCTTATCCGGTAACTATCGTCTTGAGTCCAACCCG
GTAAGACACGACTTATCGCCACTGGCAGCAGCCACTGGTAACAGGATTAGCAGAGCGAGGTATGTAGGCG
GTGCTACAGAGTTCTTGAAGTGGTGGCCTAACTACGGCTACACTAGAAGAACAGTATTTGGTATCTGCGC
TCTGCTGAAGCCAGTTACCTTCGGAAAAAGAGTTGGTAGCTCTTGATCCGGCAAACAAACCACCGCTGGT
AGCGGTGGTTTTTTTGTTTGCAAGCAGCAGATTACGCGCAGAAAAAAAGGATCTCAAGAAGATCCTTTGA
TCTTTTCTACGGGGTCTGACGCTCAGTGGAACGAAAACTCACGTTAAGGGATTTTGGTCATGAGATTATC
AAAAAGGATCTTCACCTAGATCCTTTTAAATTAAAAATGAAGTTTTAAATCAATCTAAAGTATATATGAG
TAAACTTGGTCTGACAGTTACCAATGCTTAATCAGTGAGGCACCTATCTCAGCGATCTGTCTATTTCGTT
CATCCATAGTTGCCTGACTCCCCGTCGTGTAGATAATTACGATACGGGAGGGCTTACCATCTGGCCCCAG
TGCTGCAATGATACCGCGAGACCCACGCTCACCGGCTCCAGATTTATCAGCAATAAACCAGCCAGCCGGA
AGGGCCGAGCGCAGAAGTGGTCCTGCAACTTTATCCGCCTCCATCCAGTCTATTAATTGTTGCCGGGAAG
CTAGAGTAAGTAGTTCGCCAGTTAATAGTTTGCGCAACGTTGTTGCCATTGCTACAGGCATCGTGGTGTC
ACGCTCGTCGTTTGGTATGGCTTCATTCAGCTCCGGTTCCCAACGATCAAGGCGAGTTACATGATCCCCC
ATGTTGTGCAAAAAAGCGGTTAGCTCCTTCGGTCCTCCGATCGTTGTCAGAAGTAAGTTGGCCGCAGTGT
TATCACTCATGGTTATGGCAGCACTGCATAATTCTCTTACTGTCATGCCATCCGTAAGATGCTTTTCTGT
GACTGGTGAGTACTCAACCAAGTCATTCTGAGAATAGTGTATGCGGCGACCGAGTTGCTCTTGCCCGGCG
TCAATACGGGATAATACCGCGCCACATAGCAGAACTTTAAAAGTGCTCATCATTGGAAAACGTTCTTCGG
GGCGAAAACTCTCAAGGATCTTACCGCTGTTGAGATCCAGTTCGATGTAACCCACTCGTGCACCCAACTG
ATCTTCAGCATCTTTTACTTTCACCAGCGTTTCTGGGTGAGCAAAAACAGGAAGGCAAAATGCCGCAAAA
AAGGGAATAAGGGCGACACGGAAATGTTGAATACTCATACTCTTCCTTTTTCAATATTATTGAAGCATTT
ATCAGGGTTATTGTCTCATGAGCGGATACATATTTGAATGTATTTAGAAAAATAAACAAATAGGGGTTCC
GCGCACATTTCCCCGAAAAGTGCCACCTGATGCGGTGTGAAATACCGCACAGATGCGTAAGGAGAAAATA
CCGCATCAGGAAATTGTAAGCGTTAATATTTTGTTAAAATTCGCGTTAAATTTTTGTTAAATCAGCTCAT
TTTTTAACCAATAGGCCGAAATCGGCAAAATCCCTTATAAATCAAAAGAATAGACCGAGATAGGGT
[37 nt withheld, positions 5037-5073]
AAAGAACGTGGACTCCAACGTCAAAGG
[49 nt withheld, positions 5101-5149]
T
[91 nt withheld, positions 5151-5241]
G
[98 nt withheld, positions 5243-5340]
ACTTAATGCGCCGCTACAGGGCGCGTCCATTCGCCATTCAGGCTGCGCAACTGTTGGGAAGGGCGATCGG
TGCGGGCCTCTTCGCTATTACGCCAGCTGGCGAAAGGGGGATGTGCTGCAAGGCGATTAAGTTGGGTAAC
GCCAGGGTTTTCCCAGTCACGACGTTGTAAAACGACGGCCAGTGAATTGTAATACGACTCACTATA
Features (pLannotate 1.2.2; 15 found; start..end, strand, type, name):
    171..542     +  CDS            ble: BLE_STRHI - Experimental evidence at protein level: Swiss-Prot protein existence level 1. Binding protein with a strong affinity to the bleomycin family of antibiotics. From Streptoalloteichus hindustanus.
   1041..1748    +  CDS            mNeonGreen: mNeonGreen is a basic (constitutively fluorescent) green/yellow fluorescent protein published in 2013, derived from Branchiostoma lanceolatum. It is reported to be a very rapidly-maturing monomer with moderate acid sensitivity.
   2253..2624    +  CDS            ble: BLE_STRHI - Experimental evidence at protein level: Swiss-Prot protein existence level 1. Binding protein with a strong affinity to the bleomycin family of antibiotics. From Streptoalloteichus hindustanus.
   2671..2689    -  promoter       SP6 promoter: promoter for bacteriophage SP6 RNA polymerase
   2731..2747    -  protein_bind   lac operator: The lac repressor binds to the lac operator to inhibit transcription in E. coli. This inhibition can be relieved by adding lactose or isopropyl-β-D-thiogalactopyranoside (IPTG). lac repressor encoded by lacI
   2755..2785    -  promoter       lac promoter: promoter for the E. coli lac operon
   2800..2821    -  protein_bind   CAP binding site: CAP binding activates transcription in the presence of cAMP. E. coli catabolite activator protein
   2834..2926    -  CDS            lacI (fragment): lac repressor; lacI; The lac repressor binds to the lac operator to inhibit transcription in E. coli. This inhibition can be relieved by adding lactose or isopropyl-β-D-thiogalactopyranoside (IPTG).
   3109..3697    -  rep_origin     ori: high-copy-number ColE1/pMB1/pBR322/pUC origin of replication
   3868..4728    -  CDS            AmpR: β-lactamase; bla; confers resistance to ampicillin, carbenicillin, and related antibiotics
   4729..4833    -  promoter       AmpR promoter: bla
   4860..4910    +  misc_feature   bom (fragment): basis of mobility region from pBR322
   4911..5366    -  rep_origin     f1 ori (sequence partly withheld): f1 bacteriophage origin of replication; arrow indicates direction of (+) strand synthesis
   5370..5527    -  CDS            lacZα (fragment): LacZα fragment of β-galactosidase; lacZ fragment
   5530..2       +  promoter       T7 promoter (across the origin): promoter for bacteriophage T7 RNA polymerase
