[The description below was written by a language model from this plasmid's Addgene catalogue record and pLannotate feature annotations shown in this document.]
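Description:
pPOTv6.1-phleo-3Myc:mNG:3Myc is a PCR-only tagging (pPOT) template plasmid for endogenous gene tagging in Trypanosoma brucei. It is not designed to be maintained or expressed in the parasite as a plasmid. Instead, it serves as a template from which a tagging cassette is amplified, normally with long primers that add homology to the target locus so the product integrates by homologous recombination. In E. coli it is propagated as a high-copy plasmid with a ColE1/pUC-type origin and ampicillin resistance (AmpR with its bla promoter). The backbone also carries standard cloning-vector remnants: an f1 origin, lacZα and lacI fragments, lac promoter/operator elements, and flanking T7 and SP6 promoters.

The payload is a synthetic mNeonGreen coding sequence, cloned between retained HindIII and BamHI sites. The plasmid name indicates a triple Myc epitope on each side of it, although the feature tables do not annotate the Myc repeats. Two identical copies of the ble gene, encoding the bleomycin/phleomycin-binding protein, lie on either side of the fluorescent protein in the same orientation. This arrangement is consistent with the pPOT design, in which one template yields either a marker-then-tag amplicon for N-terminal tagging or a tag-then-marker amplicon for C-terminal tagging, with phleomycin selection in both cases. The promoter is recorded as "read through", meaning the cassette has no dedicated promoter and relies on transcription of the tagged locus. The unannotated intervals between the coding sequences presumably hold the RNA-processing regions, but the record does not identify them. The depositor and sequencing-derived records are the same length and essentially agree. The tagged protein can be localised by green fluorescence or detected through the Myc epitopes.
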