Addgene plasmid #181937: pPOTv6.1-phleo-3Myc:mNG:3Myc
Purpose: Trypanosoma brucei PCR only tagging (pPOT) vector for endogenous gene tagging
Depositing lab: Samuel Dean. Publication: A comprehensive toolkit for protein localization and functional analysis in trypanosomatids. Paterou A, Saez Conde J, Tyc J, Sunter JD, Vaughan S, Gull K, Dean S. Open Biol. 2025 Apr;15(4):240361. doi: 10.1098/rsob.240361. Epub 2025 Apr 2. PubMed 40169015.
Backbone
  Vector backbone: pPOT
  Vector type: Unspecified
Growth in bacteria
  Bacterial resistance: Ampicillin, 100 μg/mL
  Growth temperature: 37°C
  Growth strain: NEB Stable
  Copy number: High Copy
Gene/Insert
  Gene/Insert name: mNG
  Species: Synthetic
  Promoter: read through
  Cloning method: Restriction Enzyme; 5′ cloning site HindIII (not destroyed); 3′ cloning site BamHI (not destroyed)
  Sequencing primers: 5′ cTATGGGTTCTGGTAGTG; 3′ cTTAACTACCCGATCCTG
Terms and licenses: Academic/Nonprofit Terms; Industry Terms: Not Available to Industry
Depositor comments: Please visit https://doi.org/10.1101/2023.04.21.537815 for bioRxiv preprint.
How to cite: pPOTv6.1-phleo-3Myc:mNG:3Myc was a gift from Samuel Dean (Addgene plasmid # 181937 ; http://n2t.net/addgene:181937 ; RRID:Addgene_181937)
